Addgene plasmid #12877: DCT.VV.Orf189
Purpose: This plasmid was designed for screening purposes and may contain discrepancies relative to the current canonical GenBank version of the gene.
Depositing lab: Jack Bennink & Jon Yewdell. Depositing organization: National Institute of Allergy and Infectious Diseases (NIAID). Publication: Identification of poxvirus CD8+ T cell determinants to enable rational design and characterization of smallpox vaccines. Tscharke DC, Karupiah G, Zhou J, Palmore T, Irvine KR, Haeryfar SM, Williams S, Sidney J, Sette A, Bennink JR, Yewdell JW. J Exp Med. 2005 January 3; 201(1): 95–104. 10.1084/jem.20041912 PubMed 15623576.
Backbone
  Vector backbone: pcDNA 3.1D V5-His-TOPO
  Backbone manufacturer: Invitrogen
  Backbone size w/o insert (bp): 5514
  Vector type: Mammalian Expression
  Selectable markers: Neomycin (select with G418)
Growth in bacteria
  Bacterial resistance: Ampicillin, 100 μg/mL
  Growth temperature: 37°C
  Growth strain: DH5alpha
  Copy number: High Copy
Gene/Insert
  Gene/Insert name: VV.Orf189
  Species: Vaccinia Virus
  Insert size (bp): 255
  Cloning method: Restriction Enzyme; 5′ cloning site BamHI (not destroyed); 3′ cloning site BamHI (not destroyed)
  Sequencing primers: 5′ Universal T7
Terms and licenses: Academic/Nonprofit Terms; Industry Terms: Not Available to Industry
Depositor comments: Please see the Vaccinia kit page ( https://www.addgene.org/vvorf/ ) for more information. The kit page contains the supplemental VVOrfData spreadsheet, which includes important information about this plasmid. The plasmid and insert names provided here relate only to this library. The name of the ORF (if present) in VACV strain Copenhagen and the name of the ORF (if annotated) in VACV strain WR sequence can be found in VVOrfData spreadsheet. Please note that the amino acid sequence given for each ORF in the spreadsheet may contain some errors. Additionally, changes from the expected sequence may be present in these plasmids. Please see Addgene's quality control sequence and sequencing notes in the VVOrfData spreadsheet before ordering this plasmid.
How to cite: DCT.VV.Orf189 was a gift from Jack Bennink & Jon Yewdell (Addgene plasmid # 12877 ; http://n2t.net/addgene:12877 ; RRID:Addgene_12877)
