[The description below was written by a language model from this plasmid's Addgene catalogue record.]
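Description:
DCT.VV.Orf189 is a mammalian expression plasmid carrying a short vaccinia virus open reading frame, designated VV.Orf189, in the commercial pcDNA 3.1D V5-His-TOPO backbone (about 5.5 kb without insert). The insert is recorded as 255 bp and is flanked by intact BamHI sites on both sides, so it can be released as a single fragment. The plasmid is maintained at high copy in E. coli under ampicillin selection and carries a neomycin resistance marker that allows G418 selection of transfected mammalian cells. No feature table accompanies the record, so the promoter and tags are not explicitly listed. Vectors of this backbone family normally drive the insert from the CMV immediate-early promoter, include an upstream T7 promoter (consistent with the T7 sequencing primer listed), and offer C-terminal V5 and polyhistidine tags. Whether this ORF is in frame with those tags is not stated.

The construct is one member of a library of individually cloned vaccinia ORFs, associated with work identifying poxvirus CD8+ T cell determinants to inform the design and characterization of smallpox vaccines. In that context, a plasmid like this serves to express a single viral gene product in mammalian cells so that T cell recognition can be attributed to a particular ORF. The "Orf189" name applies only within this library. The corresponding gene names in the Copenhagen and WR strains are given in a supplementary spreadsheet, not in the record. The depositors caution that the clone was made for screening and may differ from the canonical gene sequence, so sequence verification is advisable before relying on it for other purposes.
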