>Addgene plasmid #12877 | DCT.VV.Orf189 | addgene partial sequence | sequence record 19266 | T7 5'-TAATACGACTCACTATAGGG-3'
CACCGAATTCCAGCTGACCACCATGGGCTCCTCTATTTAGTTCGAAAAAGTTTCTTGTAGATGGTCTATC
TTCCATTGTAGATGCGCCATTAATAAACTTTTTACTTCGTTCTATAATTGTAGCGAAATCAACGTTATCT
ACAAGAACAAATCCGTATTCGTTAAACACTCTGACTATATCGTTCTTTTTGATAATGTATTCAGTCATTG
GAGTAGACATTGTTGATGGATTATATACCACTATTCTATCATCAGCTATTTTTTCTACAGACATATAGGC
AATTCCCGGGGATCCGAATAAAGGGTCAAGACAATTCTGCAGATATCCAGCACAGTGGCGGCCGCTCGAG
TCTAGAGGGCCCGCGGTTCGAAGGTAAGCCTATCCCTAACCCTCTCCTCGGTCTCGATTCTACGCGTACC
GGTCATCATCACCATCACCATTGAGTTTAAACCCGCTGATCAGCCTCGACTGTGCCTTCTAGTTGCCAGC
CATCTGTTGTTTGCCCCTCCCCCGTGCCTTCCTTGACCCTGGAAGGTGCCACTCCCACTGTCCTTTCCTA
ATAAAATGAGGAAATTGCATCGCATTGTCTGAGTAGGTGTCATTCTATTCTGGG
